>Addgene plasmid #34465 | KHBD00342 | depositor partial sequence | sequence record 41032 | KHBD00342 sequence 2904 bps
ATGCTGCAGTACAAGAGTGCCGCCAGTGCGGCGACTAGTGCGCCACCCGCCACGCCTTTGGCGGCAGGCG
GTTCCAGCAAGGCGACGATTCCACCAAATGGAGCTAGTGCAGCAGCTTCACAAACGCAGGTTCACGGTGC
TCCCGGGACACCAACCATGCAGCAGATCATCAACATTCACCAAATGCCTCCTCAGTTTGCAGGCGGAGCG
GTTGCCGGGAACGGACAGAACGCTGGCATGCCCCAAAACATGTTCCAGATCGTACAGCCCATGCCCATGC
AAACGGTGAACATTGATGGCCAGGAGGCCATCTTCATACCAAACCTCAATGCACAACTGGCCACCGCTCA
GGCGGTCAACTTCAACGGGCAACAGGCCTTTATCACGCCCAACGGTCAAATTCTGCGGGCTCCCCAGATG
GCAGCTAATCCGGCAGCCTCTAACTGCATTCAGCTGCAACAGCTGAACGGCTTGGGCCAGGAGCAAACCC
AGCTGATCACCATACCCGGCACCAACATTCAAATACCCGTCACCAATCTCATTCAGCAACAACAGCAGGC
ACAACAAGTGCACCAGGGTACAGTGCAACAGCAGGCACAAGGAACAAATGCATCTGGAGCCAATGGATCG
GGAGTTACCAATAGTGGGACAGCGGGTCAGCTGCCGGGCAGCATCACCATACCGGGCACAAACCTGCAGA
TACCAACCTCGGTAGCGGCGGCGAATGGATTGCTGGGAAACATCTCCAATATCTCCAATTTACTAGGCGG
CGGGCAATCTATAAAGTTGGAGAACGGCCAATTGCAGATGCGGCCGCAACTGGTGCAGTTTCCGGCGCCA
GCCATGCCGCAGCAGCAACAAACGGTTGCTGTGCAGATTCCCGTTCAGACTGCTAACGGACAGACCATCT
ACCAGACTGTACATGTGCCCGTCCAGGCAGCGGCAACATCGAGCGGCGGACTGCAAAACCTGATGCAGGC
GCAATCCCTGCAGATGCCCTCCGCCTCGCAGATGCAAATCATCCCGCAGTTCTCACAGATAGCCCAGATT
GTTACGCCCAACGGTCAGATTCAGCAGGTGCAACTGGCAATGCCGTATCCTCAGCTGCCTCCGAATGCCA
ACATTATACATATCCAGAATCCCCACCAGCAGCAGCAACAACAAGTACAACAACAACAACAGCAGCAGCA
GGCGCAACAGCAGCAGCAAGCGCAACAGCAACAGGCACAGCAGCAGCAACAACAACAGGTCCAGGCGCAG
CACCAGCAGCTCCTTCAGGCGATCAGCGATGCCTCGGCGGGGGGACAACTGCCGCCCAATCAGCCCATCA
CCATTACCAATGCCCAGGGCCAACAGCTGACCGTGATTCCCGCCCAACTACGCCCAAATGCGCCTACCGC
ACCCACTCCTGCTCCAGCTGGTGTGCCCACACCAATGCAGATGCCCAATCTTCAGGCTTTACCCATCCAG
AACATCCCAGGCCTGGGTCAAGTGCAAATCATTCACGCCAATCAGCTGCCTCCTAATCTGCCAGCCAACT
TCCAGCAAGTACTAACCCAACTACCCATGTCGCATCCTCAAGTGCAAACTCAGGGCCAAGTTCAGGTGAT
GCCCAAGCAGGAGCCGCAGAGTCCAACGCAAATGATCACCAGCATCAAGCAAGAGCCGCCGGATACCTTT
GGACCCATTTCCGCAACTGGTAATCCTCCGGCACCTGCCTCTACTCCAAACACAGCCTCACCGCAACAGC
AGCAGATCAAGTTCCTGCATACGGAAAGCAATTCCCTGTCCAGCCTGAGCATACCAGCCTCCATTCAGAT
CACAGCCCTGCCACAGCAAGCGACGAATACACCGAATACCCCAGCCACAACCCAACCAATTCCCGTATCG
TTACCTGCAAGAAGTAAGGTCAACGCTGTGACCACGTCAAGCACCCAGATTACAATTGCGCCGACTGGTG
GCCAAGTGGTGTCCGTCACGACGCAGGCTAGGGGAGCAACTGCCAGCATAAGGAGCACGAACACCAGCAC
GACGACTATAACAACGCCGTCACAAAGCCATCTCAATATGAACATAAGTGTGGCCAGCGTCGGAGGTGCT
GCAACTGGCGGCGGCGGTGGAACAGCGACTGGAGAGCCCAAACCACGCTTAAAGCGAGTAGCCTGCACCT
GTCCCAATTGTACAGATGGCGAAAAACACTCGGACAAGAAGCGCCAGCATATATGCCATATAACCGGCTG
CCATAAGGTATACGGGAAAACTTCCCATCTAAGGGCTCACCTGCGTTGGCATACTGGCGAGCGACCATTT
GTCTGCTCCTGGGCGTTTTGCGGCAAGCGCTTCACCCGCTCCGATGAACTGCAGCGCCACCGACGAACGC
ACACGGGAGAGAAGCGTTTCCAGTGCCAGGAGTGCAACAAAAAGTTCATGCGCAGCGATCACCTGTCGAA
GCACATCAAGACGCACTTTAAGAGCCGCTCTGGCGTGGAGCTAATTGAGCTGAGCATCAAGCAGGAGACC
AAGGGTGGCAATGCACCGAAAAGCATTAGCACGGTGAACGGCATTGTGACGATTGAGATTCCGGGCGGCG
GTTCAGCGGCGGCGGGCAGTGGAGCCTCCAGTGTGGCGGCCACGGTTGCAGGCTCAACTGTGACGCCGGG
CGGGGCCACGATCGTTCAGCTGCCGACTGTGGAGGCCAGCGGCGGGGGTGATAGTTTCGGCGATGATGAG
GACGACGAGGAGGATGATGAATTGACCGAAGAGGACGACGAAGACGAGGAGCTCGACGAGGACGATATGG
ATGATTGCGAGGATGAGGAGGATGACGAGGATCCAGAACTAGACAGTGGCGATGAAGTGAAGATGACAAT
TGCGGTCAGTGAGCCTGGCGACAATTCGTCCAAC
