>Addgene plasmid #34465 | KHBD00342 | addgene partial sequence | sequence record 42212 | M13-Rev 5'-CAGGAAACAGCTATGACC-3'
ATTTTATTTTGACTGATAGTGACCTGTTCGTTGCNACAAATTGATAAGCAATGCTTTCCTTATAATGCCA
ACTTTGTACAAGAAAGTTGGCAAGTTGGACGAATTGTCGCCAGGCATCACGTGACCGCAATTGTCATCTT
CACTTCATCGCCACTGTCTAGNTCTGGATCCTCGNCATCCTCCTCATCCTCGCAATCATCCATATCGTCC
TCGTCGAGNTCCTCGNCTTCGTCGNCCTCTTCGGTCAATTCATCATCCTCCTCGTCGTCCTCATCATCGC
CGAAACTATCACCCCCGCCGCTGGNNTCCACAGTCGGCAGCTGAACGATCGNGGCCCCGCCCGGNGTCAN
AGNTGAGCCTGCAACCGTGGCCGCCACACTGGAGGCNCCACTGCCCGCCGCCGCTGAACCGCCGCCNGNA
ATCTCAATCGTCANAATGCCGTTCANCGNGNTAATGCTTTTCGGNGCATTGCNACCCTTGNTCTCCTGCT
TGATGCTNAGCTCAATTAGCTCCACGCCAGAGCGGCTCTTAAAGTGCGTCTTGATGTGCTTCGACAGGNG
ATCGCTGCGCATGAACTTTTTGTTGCACTCCTGGCACTGGAAACGCTTCTCTCCNGTGTGCGTTCGTCNG
NGGCGCTGCAGTTCATCNNAGCGGGT
