>Addgene plasmid #34465 | KHBD00342 | addgene partial sequence | sequence record 42542 | M13-F20 5'-TGTAAAACGACGGCCAGT-3'
TTTATTTTGACTGATAGTGACCTGTTCGTTGCAACAAATTGATGAGCAATGCTTTTTTATAATGCCAACT
TTGTACAAAAAAGTTGGCACCATGCTGCAGTACAAGAGTGCCGCCAGTGCGGCGACTAGTGCGCCACCCG
CCACGCCTTTGGCGGCAGGCGGTTCCAGCAAGGCGACGATTCCACCAAATGGAGCTAGTGCAGCAGCTTC
ACAAACGCAGGTTCACGGTGCTCCCGGGACACCAACCATGCAGCAGATCATCAACATTCACCAAATGCCT
CCTCAGTTTGCAGGCGGAGCGGTTGCCGGGAACGGACAGAACGCTGGCATGCCCCAAAACATGTTCCAGA
TCGTACAGCCCATGCCCATGCAAACGGTGAACATTGATGGCCAGGAGGCCATCTTCATACCAAACCTCAA
TGCACAACTGGCCACCGCTCAGGCGGTCAACTTCAACGGGCAACAGGCCTTTATCACGCCCAACGGTCAA
ATTCTGCGGGCTCCCCAGATGGCAGCTAATCCGGCAGCCTCTAACTGCATTCAGCTGCAACAGCTGAACG
GCTTGGGCCAGGAGCAAACCCAGCTGATCACCATACCCGGCACCAACATTCAAATACCCGTCACCAATCT
CATTCAGCAACAACAGCAGGCACAACAAGTGCACCAGGGTACAGTGCAACAGCAGGCACAAGGAACAAAT
GCATCTGGAGCCAATGGATCGGGAGTTACCAATAGTGGGACAGCGGGTCAGCTGCCGGGCAGCATCACCA
TACCGGGCACAAACCTGCAGATACCAACCTCGGTAGCGGCGGCGAATGGATTGCTGGGAAACATCTCCAA
TATCTCCAATTTACTAGGCGGCGGGCAATCTATAAAGTTGGAGAACGGCCAATTGCAGATGCGGCCGCAA
CTGGTGCAGT
