[The description below was written by a language model from this plasmid's Addgene catalogue record.]
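Description:
KHBD00342 is a Gateway entry-type clone built in the pDONR221 donor vector backbone, carrying the open reading frame of the Drosophila melanogaster gene CG5669 (FBgn0039169). The backbone contributes about 2.5 kb and the insert about 2.9 kb. The plasmid is maintained in E. coli as a high-copy plasmid under kanamycin selection. The insert was introduced by Gateway recombination, which in pDONR221 replaces the vector's counter-selectable cassette with the gene of interest and leaves it flanked by recombination sites suitable for subsequent transfer into destination vectors. M13 forward and reverse primer sites on either side of the cloning region allow the insert to be sequence-verified. No feature table accompanies the record, so the exact positions of the attachment sites, origin and resistance gene are not documented here.

As a donor-vector clone, the plasmid has no promoter intended to drive expression of the insert. It serves as a shuttle source of the coding sequence rather than as an expression construct. The depositor notes that ORFs in this collection were cloned open-ended, without a stop codon, so that after recombination into an appropriate destination vector the coding sequence can be read through into a C-terminal tag or fusion partner. The associated publication concerns automated screening of protein–DNA interactions at Drosophila regulatory elements, which suggests that this clone belongs to a fly ORF resource assembled for such interaction screens. The record does not describe the function of CG5669 or the specific destination vectors used.
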