Addgene plasmid #34465: KHBD00342
Depositing lab: Bart Deplancke. Depositing organization: Swiss Federal Institute of Technology (EPFL). Publication: Automated protein-DNA interaction screening of Drosophila regulatory elements. Korneel Hens, Jean-Daniel Feuz, Alina Isakova, Antonina Lagovitina, Andreas Massouras, Julien Bryois, Patrick Callaerts, Susan E. Celniker, Bart Deplancke. Nat Methods. 2011 Oct 30;8(12):1065-70. 10.1038/nmeth.1763 PubMed 22037703.
Backbone
  Vector backbone: pDONR221
  Backbone manufacturer: Invitrogen
  Backbone size w/o insert (bp): 2536
  Vector type: Gateway Donor Vector
Growth in bacteria
  Bacterial resistance: Kanamycin, 50 μg/mL
  Growth temperature: 37°C
  Growth strain: DH5alpha
  Copy number: High Copy
Gene/Insert
  Gene/Insert name: CG5669 (alt names: FBgn0039169; CG5669)
  Species: D. melanogaster (fly)
  Insert size (bp): 2904
  Entrez Gene: CG5669 (a.k.a. Dmel_CG5669, Dmel\CG5669)
  Cloning method: Gateway Cloning
  Sequencing primers: 5′ M13F; 3′ M13R
Terms and licenses: Academic/Nonprofit Terms; Industry Terms: Not Available to Industry
Depositor comments: Please note that the ORFs in this collection were cloned open-ended (without a stop codon).
How to cite: KHBD00342 was a gift from Bart Deplancke (Addgene plasmid # 34465 ; http://n2t.net/addgene:34465 ; RRID:Addgene_34465)
